>Addgene plasmid #239610 | EF1a-ZIM3-Cas9-P2A-GFP-PGK-Blasti | addgene full sequence | sequence record 487498 | Addgene NGS Result
TAACTACGGCTACACTAGAAGAACAGTATTTGGTATCTGCGCTCTGCTGAAGCCAGTTACCTTCGGAAAA
AGAGTTGGTAGCTCTTGATCCGGCAAACAAACCACCGCTGGTAGCGGTGGTTTTTTTGTTTGCAAGCAGC
AGATTACGCGCAGAAAAAAAGGATCTCAAGAAGATCCTTTGATCTTTTCTACGGGGTCTGACGCTCAGTG
GAACGAAAACTCACGTTAAGGGATTTTGGTCATGAGATTATCAAAAAGGATCTTCACCTAGATCCTTTTA
AATTAAAAATGAAGTTTTAAATCAATCTAAAGTATATATGAGTAAACTTGGTCTGACAGTTACCAATGCT
TAATCAGTGAGGCACCTATCTCAGCGATCTGTCTATTTCGTTCATCCATAGTTGCCTGACTCCCCGTCGT
GTAGATAACTACGATACGGGAGGGCTTACCATCTGGCCCCAGTGCTGCAATGATACCGCGAGACCCACGC
TCACCGGCTCCAGATTTATCAGCAATAAACCAGCCAGCCGGAAGGGCCGAGCGCAGAAGTGGTCCTGCAA
CTTTATCCGCCTCCATCCAGTCTATTAATTGTTGCCGGGAAGCTAGAGTAAGTAGTTCGCCAGTTAATAG
TTTGCGCAACGTTGTTGCCATTGCTACAGGCATCGTGGTGTCACGCTCGTCGTTTGGTATGGCTTCATTC
AGCTCCGGTTCCCAACGATCAAGGCGAGTTACATGATCCCCCATGTTGTGCAAAAAAGCGGTTAGCTCCT
TCGGTCCTCCGATCGTTGTCAGAAGTAAGTTGGCCGCAGTGTTATCACTCATGGTTATGGCAGCACTGCA
TAATTCTCTTACTGTCATGCCATCCGTAAGATGCTTTTCTGTGACTGGTGAGTACTCAACCAAGTCATTC
TGAGAATAGTGTATGCGGCGACCGAGTTGCTCTTGCCCGGCGTCAATACGGGATAATACCGCGCCACATA
GCAGAACTTTAAAAGTGCTCATCATTGGAAAACGTTCTTCGGGGCGAAAACTCTCAAGGATCTTACCGCT
GTTGAGATCCAGTTCGATGTAACCCACTCGTGCACCCAACTGATCTTCAGCATCTTTTACTTTCACCAGC
GTTTCTGGGTGAGCAAAAACAGGAAGGCAAAATGCCGCAAAAAAGGGAATAAGGGCGACACGGAAATGTT
GAATACTCATACTCTTCCTTTTTCAATATTATTGAAGCATTTATCAGGGTTATTGTCTCATGAGCGGATA
CATATTTGAATGTATTTAGAAAAATAAACAAATAGGGGTTCCGCGCACATTTCCCCGAAAAGTGCCACCT
GACGTCGACGGATCGGGAGATCTCCCGATCCCCTATGGTGCACTCTCAGTACAATCTGCTCTGATGCCGC
ATAGTTAAGCCAGTATCTGCTCCCTGCTTGTGTGTTGGAGGTCGCTGAGTAGTGCGCGAGCAAAATTTAA
GCTACAACAAGGCAAGGCTTGACCGACAATTGCATGAAGAATCTGCTTAGGGTTAGGCGTTTTGCGCTGC
TTCGCGATGTACGGGCCAGATATACGCGTTGACATTGATTATTGACTAGTTATTAATAGTAATCAATTAC
GGGGTCATTAGTTCATAGCCCATATATGGAGTTCCGCGTTACATAACTTACGGTAAATGGCCCGCCTGGC
TGACCGCCCAACGACCCCCGCCCATTGACGTCAATAATGACGTATGTTCCCATAGTAACGCCAATAGGGA
CTTTCCATTGACGTCAATGGGTGGAGTATTTACGGTAAACTGCCCACTTGGCAGTACATCAAGTGTATCA
TATGCCAAGTACGCCCCCTATTGACGTCAATGACGGTAAATGGCCCGCCTGGCATTATGCCCAGTACATG
ACCTTATGGGACTTTCCTACTTGGCAGTACATCTACGTATTAGTCATCGCTATTACCATGGTGATGCGGT
TTTGGCAGTACATCAATGGGCGTGGATAGCGGTTTGACTCACGGGGATTTCCAAGTCTCCACCCCATTGA
CGTCAATGGGAGTTTGTTTTGGCACCAAAATCAACGGGACTTTCCAAAATGTCGTAACAACTCCGCCCCA
TTGACGCAAATGGGCGGTAGGCGTGTACGGTGGGAGGTCTATATAAGCAGCGCGTTTTGCCTGTACTGGG
TCTCTCTGGTTAGACCAGATCTGAGCCTGGGAGCTCTCTGGCTAACTAGGGAACCCACTGCTTAAGCCTC
AATAAAGCTTGCCTTGAGTGCTTCAAGTAGTGTGTGCCCGTCTGTTGTGTGACTCTGGTAACTAGAGATC
CCTCAGACCCTTTTAGTCAGTGTGGAAAATCTCTAGCAGTGGCGCCCGAACAGGGACTTGAAAGCGAAAG
GGAAACCAGAGGAGCTCTCTCGACGCAGGACTCGGCTTGCTGAAGCGCGCACGGCAAGAGGCGAGGGGCG
GCGACTGGTGAGTACGCCAAAAATTTTGACTAGCGGAGGCTAGAAGGAGAGAGATGGGTGCGAGAGCGTC
AGTATTAAGCGGGGGAGAATTAGATCGCGATGGGAAAAAATTCGGTTAAGGCCAGGGGGAAAGAAAAAAT
ATAAATTAAAACATATAGTATGGGCAAGCAGGGAGCTAGAACGATTCGCAGTTAATCCTGGCCTGTTAGA
AACATCAGAAGGCTGTAGACAAATACTGGGACAGCTACAACCATCCCTTCAGACAGGATCAGAAGAACTT
AGATCATTATATAATACAGTAGCAACCCTCTATTGTGTGCATCAAAGGATAGAGATAAAAGACACCAAGG
AAGCTTTAGACAAGATAGAGGAAGAGCAAAACAAAAGTAAGACCACCGCACAGCAAGCGGCCGCTGATCT
TCAGACCTGGAGGAGGAGATATGAGGGACAATTGGAGAAGTGAATTATATAAATATAAAGTAGTAAAAAT
TGAACCATTAGGAGTAGCACCCACCAAGGCAAAGAGAAGAGTGGTGCAGAGAGAAAAAAGAGCAGTGGGA
ATAGGAGCTTTGTTCCTTGGGTTCTTGGGAGCAGCAGGAAGCACTATGGGCGCAGCGTCAATGACGCTGA
CGGTACAGGCCAGACAATTATTGTCTGGTATAGTGCAGCAGCAGAACAATTTGCTGAGGGCTATTGAGGC
GCAACAGCATCTGTTGCAACTCACAGTCTGGGGCATCAAGCAGCTCCAGGCAAGAATCCTGGCTGTGGAA
AGATACCTAAAGGATCAACAGCTCCTGGGGATTTGGGGTTGCTCTGGAAAACTCATTTGCACCACTGCTG
TGCCTTGGAATGCTAGTTGGAGTAATAAATCTCTGGAACAGATTTGGAATCACACGACCTGGATGGAGTG
GGACAGAGAAATTAACAATTACACAAGCTTAATACACTCCTTAATTGAAGAATCGCAAAACCAGCAAGAA
AAGAATGAACAAGAATTATTGGAATTAGATAAATGGGCAAGTTTGTGGAATTGGTTTAACATAACAAATT
GGCTGTGGTATATAAAATTATTCATAATGATAGTAGGAGGCTTGGTAGGTTTAAGAATAGTTTTTGCTGT
ACTTTCTATAGTGAATAGAGTTAGGCAGGGATATTCACCATTATCGTTTCAGACCCACCTCCCAACCCCG
AGGGGACCCGACAGGCCCGAAGGAATAGAAGAAGAAGGTGGAGAGAGAGACAGAGACAGATCCATTCGAT
TAGTGAACGGATCGGCACTGCGTGCGCCAATTCTGCAGACAAATGGCAGTATTCATCCACAATTTTAAAA
GAAAAGGGGGGATTGGGGGGTACAGTGCAGGGGAAAGAATAGTAGACATAATAGCAACAGACATACAAAC
TAAAGAATTACAAAAACAAATTACAAAAATTCAAAATTTTCGGGTTTATTACAGGGACAGCAGAGATCCA
GTTTGGTTAATTAGCTAGCTAGGTCTTGAAAGGAGTGGGAATTGGCTCCGGTGCCCGTCAGTGGGCAGAG
CGCACATCGCCCACAGTCCCCGAGAAGTTGGGGGGAGGGGTCGGCAATTGATCCGGTGCCTAGAGAAGGT
GGCGCGGGGTAAACTGGGAAAGTGATGTCGTGTACTGGCTCCGCCTTTTTCCCGAGGGTGGGGGAGAACC
GTATATAAGTGCAGTAGTCGCCGTGAACGTTCTTTTTCGCAACGGGTTTGCCGCCAGAACACAGGACCGG
TTGCCACCATGAACAATTCCCAGGGAAGAGTGACCTTCGAGGATGTCACTGTGAACTTCACCCAGGGGGA
GTGGCAGCGGCTGAATCCCGAACAGAGAAACTTGTACAGGGATGTGATGCTGGAGAATTACAGCAACCTT
GTCTCTGTGGGACAAGGGGAAACCACCAAACCCGATGTGATCTTGAGGTTGGAACAAGGAAAGGAGCCAT
GGTTGGAGGAAGAGGAAGTGCTGGGAAGTGGCCGTGCAGAAAAAAATGGGGACATTGGAGGGCAGATTTG
GAAGCCAAAGGATGTGAAAGAGAGTCTCTACCCAACTTTCTTGTACAAAGTGGTTGGTGGATCTGGAGGT
TCTCCCAAGAAGAAGCGCAAGGTGGGACGCGTCTGCAGGATATCAAGCTTGCGGTACCGCGGGCCCGGGA
TCAGCGCTGCCACCATGGACAAGAAGTACAGCATCGGCCTGGACATCGGCACCAACTCTGTGGGCTGGGC
CGTGATCACCGACGAGTACAAGGTGCCCAGCAAGAAATTCAAGGTGCTGGGCAACACCGACCGGCACAGC
ATCAAGAAGAACCTGATCGGAGCCCTGCTGTTCGACAGCGGCGAAACAGCCGAGGCCACCCGGCTGAAGA
GAACCGCCAGAAGAAGATACACCAGACGGAAGAACCGGATCTGCTATCTGCAAGAGATCTTCAGCAACGA
GATGGCCAAGGTGGACGACAGCTTCTTCCACAGACTGGAAGAGTCCTTCCTGGTGGAAGAGGATAAGAAG
CACGAGCGGCACCCCATCTTCGGCAACATCGTGGACGAGGTGGCCTACCACGAGAAGTACCCCACCATCT
ACCACCTGAGAAAGAAACTGGTGGACAGCACCGACAAGGCCGACCTGCGGCTGATCTATCTGGCCCTGGC
CCACATGATCAAGTTCCGGGGCCACTTCCTGATCGAGGGCGACCTGAACCCCGACAACAGCGACGTGGAC
AAGCTGTTCATCCAGCTGGTGCAGACCTACAACCAGCTGTTCGAGGAAAACCCCATCAACGCCAGCGGCG
TGGACGCCAAGGCCATCCTGTCTGCCAGACTGAGCAAGAGCAGACGGCTGGAAAATCTGATCGCCCAGCT
GCCCGGCGAGAAGAAGAATGGCCTGTTCGGAAACCTGATTGCCCTGAGCCTGGGCCTGACCCCCAACTTC
AAGAGCAACTTCGACCTGGCCGAGGATGCCAAACTGCAGCTGAGCAAGGACACCTACGACGACGACCTGG
ACAACCTGCTGGCCCAGATCGGCGACCAGTACGCCGACCTGTTTCTGGCCGCCAAGAACCTGTCCGACGC
CATCCTGCTGAGCGACATCCTGAGAGTGAACACCGAGATCACCAAGGCCCCCCTGAGCGCCTCTATGATC
AAGAGATACGACGAGCACCACCAGGACCTGACCCTGCTGAAAGCTCTCGTGCGGCAGCAGCTGCCTGAGA
AGTACAAAGAGATTTTCTTCGACCAGAGCAAGAACGGCTACGCCGGCTACATTGACGGCGGAGCCAGCCA
GGAAGAGTTCTACAAGTTCATCAAGCCCATCCTGGAAAAGATGGACGGCACCGAGGAACTGCTCGTGAAG
CTGAACAGAGAGGACCTGCTGCGGAAGCAGCGGACCTTCGACAACGGCAGCATCCCCCACCAGATCCACC
TGGGAGAGCTGCACGCCATTCTGCGGCGGCAGGAAGATTTTTACCCATTCCTGAAGGACAACCGGGAAAA
GATCGAGAAGATCCTGACCTTCCGCATCCCCTACTACGTGGGCCCTCTGGCCAGGGGAAACAGCAGATTC
GCCTGGATGACCAGAAAGAGCGAGGAAACCATCACCCCCTGGAACTTCGAGGAAGTGGTGGACAAGGGCG
CTTCCGCCCAGAGCTTCATCGAGCGGATGACCAACTTCGATAAGAACCTGCCCAACGAGAAGGTGCTGCC
CAAGCACAGCCTGCTGTACGAGTACTTCACCGTGTATAACGAGCTGACCAAAGTGAAATACGTGACCGAG
GGAATGAGAAAGCCCGCCTTCCTGAGCGGCGAGCAGAAAAAGGCCATCGTGGACCTGCTGTTCAAGACCA
ACCGGAAAGTGACCGTGAAGCAGCTGAAAGAGGACTACTTCAAGAAAATCGAGTGCTTCGACTCCGTGGA
AATCTCCGGCGTGGAAGATCGGTTCAACGCCTCCCTGGGCACATACCACGATCTGCTGAAAATTATCAAG
GACAAGGACTTCCTGGACAATGAGGAAAACGAGGACATTCTGGAAGATATCGTGCTGACCCTGACACTGT
TTGAGGACAGAGAGATGATCGAGGAACGGCTGAAAACCTATGCCCACCTGTTCGACGACAAAGTGATGAA
GCAGCTGAAGCGGCGGAGATACACCGGCTGGGGCAGGCTGAGCCGGAAGCTGATCAACGGCATCCGGGAC
AAGCAGTCCGGCAAGACAATCCTGGATTTCCTGAAGTCCGACGGCTTCGCCAACAGAAACTTCATGCAGC
TGATCCACGACGACAGCCTGACCTTTAAAGAGGACATCCAGAAAGCCCAGGTGTCCGGCCAGGGCGATAG
CCTGCACGAGCACATTGCCAATCTGGCCGGCAGCCCCGCCATTAAGAAGGGCATCCTGCAGACAGTGAAG
GTGGTGGACGAGCTCGTGAAAGTGATGGGCCGGCACAAGCCCGAGAACATCGTGATCGAAATGGCCAGAG
AGAACCAGACCACCCAGAAGGGACAGAAGAACAGCCGCGAGAGAATGAAGCGGATCGAAGAGGGCATCAA
AGAGCTGGGCAGCCAGATCCTGAAAGAACACCCCGTGGAAAACACCCAGCTGCAGAACGAGAAGCTGTAC
CTGTACTACCTGCAGAATGGGCGGGATATGTACGTGGACCAGGAACTGGACATCAACCGGCTGTCCGACT
ACGATGTGGACCATATCGTGCCTCAGAGCTTTCTGAAGGACGACTCCATCGACAACAAGGTGCTGACCAG
AAGCGACAAGAACCGGGGCAAGAGCGACAACGTGCCCTCCGAAGAGGTCGTGAAGAAGATGAAGAACTAC
TGGCGGCAGCTGCTGAACGCCAAGCTGATTACCCAGAGAAAGTTCGACAATCTGACCAAGGCCGAGAGAG
GCGGCCTGAGCGAACTGGATAAGGCCGGCTTCATCAAGAGACAGCTGGTGGAAACCCGGCAGATCACAAA
GCACGTGGCACAGATCCTGGACTCCCGGATGAACACTAAGTACGACGAGAATGACAAGCTGATCCGGGAA
GTGAAAGTGATCACCCTGAAGTCCAAGCTGGTGTCCGATTTCCGGAAGGATTTCCAGTTTTACAAAGTGC
GCGAGATCAACAACTACCACCACGCCCACGACGCCTACCTGAACGCCGTCGTGGGAACCGCCCTGATCAA
AAAGTACCCTAAGCTGGAAAGCGAGTTCGTGTACGGCGACTACAAGGTGTACGACGTGCGGAAGATGATC
GCCAAGAGCGAGCAGGAAATCGGCAAGGCTACCGCCAAGTACTTCTTCTACAGCAACATCATGAACTTTT
TCAAGACCGAGATTACCCTGGCCAACGGCGAGATCCGGAAGCGGCCTCTGATCGAGACAAACGGCGAAAC
CGGGGAGATCGTGTGGGATAAGGGCCGGGATTTTGCCACCGTGCGGAAAGTGCTGAGCATGCCCCAAGTG
AATATCGTGAAAAAGACCGAGGTGCAGACAGGCGGCTTCAGCAAAGAGTCTATCCTGCCCAAGAGGAACA
GCGATAAGCTGATCGCCAGAAAGAAGGACTGGGACCCTAAGAAGTACGGCGGCTTCGACAGCCCCACCGT
GGCCTATTCTGTGCTGGTGGTGGCCAAAGTGGAAAAGGGCAAGTCCAAGAAACTGAAGAGTGTGAAAGAG
CTACTGGGGATCACCATCATGGAAAGAAGCAGCTTCGAGAAGAATCCCATCGACTTTCTGGAAGCCAAGG
GCTACAAAGAAGTGAAAAAGGACCTGATCATCAAGCTGCCTAAGTACTCCCTGTTCGAGCTGGAAAACGG
CCGGAAGAGAATGCTGGCCTCTGCCGGCGAACTGCAGAAGGGAAACGAACTGGCCCTGCCCTCCAAATAT
GTGAACTTCCTGTACCTGGCCAGCCACTATGAGAAGCTGAAGGGCTCCCCCGAGGATAATGAGCAGAAAC
AGCTGTTTGTGGAACAGCACAAGCACTACCTGGACGAGATCATCGAGCAGATCAGCGAGTTCTCCAAGAG
AGTGATCCTGGCCGACGCTAATCTGGACAAAGTGCTGTCCGCCTACAACAAGCACCGGGATAAGCCCATC
AGAGAGCAGGCCGAGAATATCATCCACCTGTTTACCCTGACCAATCTGGGAGCCCCTGCCGCCTTCAAGT
ACTTTGACACCACCATCGACCGGAAGAGGTACACCAGCACCAAAGAGGTGCTGGACGCCACCCTGATCCA
CCAGAGCATCACCGGCCTGTACGAGACACGGATCGACCTGTCTCAGCTGGGAGGCGACAAGCGACCTGCC
GCCACAAAGAAGGCTGGACAGGCTAAGAAGAAGAAAGATTACAAAGACGATGACGATAAGGGATCCGGCA
GCGGCGCCACCAACTTCAGCCTGCTGAAGCAGGCCGGCGACGTGGAGGAGAACCCCGGCCCCATGGTGAG
CAAGGGCGAGGAGCTGTTCACCGGGGTGGTGCCCATCCTGGTCGAGCTGGACGGCGACGTAAACGGCCAC
AAGTTCAGCGTGTCTGGCGAGGGCGAGGGCGATGCCACCTACGGCAAGCTGACCCTGAAGTTCATCTGCA
CCACCGGCAAGCTGCCCGTGCCCTGGCCCACCCTCGTGACCACCCTGACCTACGGCGTGCAGTGCTTCAG
CCGCTACCCCGACCACATGAAGCAGCACGACTTCTTCAAGTCCGCCATGCCCGAAGGCTACGTCCAGGAG
CGCACCATCTTCTTCAAGGACGACGGCAACTACAAGACCCGCGCCGAGGTGAAGTTCGAGGGCGACACCC
TGGTGAACCGCATCGAGCTGAAGGGCATCGACTTCAAGGAGGACGGCAACATCCTGGGGCACAAGCTGGA
GTACAACTACAACAGCCACAACGTCTATATCATGGCCGACAAGCAGAAGAACGGCATCAAGGCGAACTTC
AAGATCCGCCACAACATCGAGGACGGCAGCGTGCAGCTCGCCGACCACTACCAGCAGAACACCCCCATCG
GCGACGGCCCCGTGCTGCTGCCCGACAACCACTACCTGAGCACCCAGTCCGCCCTGAGCAAAGACCCCAA
CGAGAAACGCGATCACATGGTCCTGCTGGAGTTCGTGACCGCCGCCGGGATCACTCTCGGCATGGACGAG
CTGTACAAGTAAGAATTCCGCAATTCTACCGGGTAGGGGAGGCGCTTTTCCCAAGGCAGTCTGGAGCATG
CGCTTTAGCAGCCCCGCTGGGCACTTGGCGCTACACAAGTGGCCTCTGGCCTCGCACACATTCCACATCC
ACCGGTAGGCGCCAACCGGCTCCGTTCTTTGGTGGCCCCTTCGCGCCACCTTCTACTCCTCCCCTAGTCA
GGAAGTTCCCCCCCGCCCCGCAGCTCGCGTCGTGCAGGACGTGACAAATGGAAGTAGCACGTCTCACTAG
TCTCGTGCAGATGGACAGCACCGCTGAGCAATGGAAGCGGGTAGGCCTTTGGGGCAGCGGCCAATAGCAG
CTTTGCTCCTTCGCTTTCTGGGCTCAGAGGCTGGGAAGGGGTGGGTCCGGGGGCGGGCTCAGGGGCGGGC
TCAGGGGCGGGGCGGGCGCCCGAAGGTCCTCCGGAGGCCCGGCATTCTGCACGCTTCAAAAGCGCACGTC
TGCCGCGCTGTTCTCCTCTTCCTCATCTCCGGGCCTTTCGGACGTGGAGGAGAACCCCGGCCCCATGAAG
ACCTTCAACATCTCTCAGCAGGACCTTGAGCTGGTGGAAGTTGCCACTGAGAAAATCACCATGCTCTATG
AGGACAACAAGCACCATGTTGGTGCTGCCATCAGGACCAAGACAGGAGAAATCATCTCTGCTGTCCACAT
TGAAGCCTACATTGGCAGGGTCACTGTGTGTGCAGAGGCCATTGCCATTGGGTCTGCAGTCTCCAATGGG
CAGAAGGACTTTGACACCATTGTGGCTGTGAGGCACCCCTACAGTGATGAGGTGGACAGGTCCATCAGAG
TGGTGTCCCCCTGTGGCATGTGCAGGGAGCTCATCTCAGACTATGCCCCTGATTGCTTTGTTCTGATTGA
GATGAATGGCAAGCTGGTCAAGACAACCATTGAGGAGCTGATTCCACTGAAATACACCAGAAACTAATTC
GAAAGATCCGCTAGCGAATTCGATATCAAGCTTATCGGTAATCAACCTCTGGATTACAAAATTTGTGAAA
GATTGACTGGTATTCTTAACTATGTTGCTCCTTTTACGCTATGTGGATACGCTGCTTTAATGCCTTTGTA
TCATGCTATTGCTTCCCGTATGGCTTTCATTTTCTCCTCCTTGTATAAATCCTGGTTGCTGTCTCTTTAT
GAGGAGTTGTGGCCCGTTGTCAGGCAACGTGGCGTGGTGTGCACTGTGTTTGCTGACGCAACCCCCACTG
GTTGGGGCATTGCCACCACCTGTCAGCTCCTTTCCGGGACTTTCGCTTTCCCCCTCCCTATTGCCACGGC
GGAACTCATCGCCGCCTGCCTTGCCCGCTGCTGGACAGGGGCTCGGCTGTTGGGCACTGACAATTCCGTG
GTGTTGTCGGGGAAATCATCGTCCTTTCCTTGGCTGCTCGCCTGTGTTGCCACCTGGATTCTGCGCGGGA
CGTCCTTCTGCTACGTCCCTTCGGCCCTCAATCCAGCGGACCTTCCTTCCCGCGGCCTGCTGCCGGCTCT
GCGGCCTCTTCCGCGTCTTCGCCTTCGCCCTCAGACGAGTCGGATCTCCCTTTGGGCCGCCTCCCCGCAT
CGATACCGTCGACCTCGAGACCTAGAAAAACATGGAGCAATCACAAGTAGCAATACAGCAGCTACCAATG
CTGATTGTGCCTGGCTAGAAGCACAAGAGGAGGAGGAGGTGGGTTTTCCAGTCACACCTCAGGTACCTTT
AAGACCAATGACTTACAAGGCAGCTGTAGATCTTAGCCACTTTTTAAAAGAAAAGGGGGGACTGGAAGGG
CTAATTCACTCCCAACGAAGACAAGATATCCTTGATCTGTGGATCTACCACACACAAGGCTACTTCCCTG
ATTGGCAGAACTACACACCAGGGCCAGGGATCAGATATCCACTGACCTTTGGATGGTGCTACAAGCTAGT
ACCAGTTGAGCAAGAGAAGGTAGAAGAAGCCAATGAAGGAGAGAACACCCGCTTGTTACACCCTGTGAGC
CTGCATGGGATGGATGACCCGGAGAGAGAAGTATTAGAGTGGAGGTTTGACAGCCGCCTAGCATTTCATC
ACATGGCCCGAGAGCTGCATCCGGACTGTACTGGGTCTCTCTGGTTAGACCAGATCTGAGCCTGGGAGCT
CTCTGGCTAACTAGGGAACCCACTGCTTAAGCCTCAATAAAGCTTGCCTTGAGTGCTTCAAGTAGTGTGT
GCCCGTCTGTTGTGTGACTCTGGTAACTAGAGATCCCTCAGACCCTTTTAGTCAGTGTGGAAAATCTCTA
GCAGGGCCCGTTTAAACCCGCTGATCAGCCTCGACTGTGCCTTCTAGTTGCCAGCCATCTGTTGTTTGCC
CCTCCCCCGTGCCTTCCTTGACCCTGGAAGGTGCCACTCCCACTGTCCTTTCCTAATAAAATGAGGAAAT
TGCATCGCATTGTCTGAGTAGGTGTCATTCTATTCTGGGGGGTGGGGTGGGGCAGGACAGCAAGGGGGAG
GATTGGGAAGACAATAGCAGGCATGCTGGGGATGCGGTGGGCTCTATGGCTTCTGAGGCGGAAAGAACCA
GCTGGGGCTCTAGGGGGTATCCCC
[124 nt withheld, positions 12205-12328]
C
[91 nt withheld, positions 12330-12420]
A
[49 nt withheld, positions 12422-12470]
CCTTTGACGTTGGAGTCCACGTTCTTT
[37 nt withheld, positions 12498-12534]
ACCCTATCTCGGTCTATTCTTTTGATTTATAAGGGATTTTGCCGATTTCGGCCTATTGGTTAAAAAATGA
GCTGATTTAACAAAAATTTAACGCGAATTAATTCTGTGGAATGTGTGTCAGTTAGGGTGTGGAAAGTCCC
CAGGCTCCCCAGCAGGCAGAAGTATGCAAAGCATGCATCTCAATTAGTCAGCAACCAGGTGTGGAAAGTC
CCCAGGCTCCCCAGCAGGCAGAAGTATGCAAAGCATGCATCTCAATTAGTCAGCAACCATAGTCCCGCCC
CTAACTCCGCCCATCCCGCCCCTAACTCCGCCCAGTTCCGCCCATTCTCCGCCCCATGGCTGACTAATTT
TTTTTATTTATGCAGAGGCCGAGGCCGCCTCTGCCTCTGAGCTATTCCAGAAGTAGTGAGGAGGCTTTTT
TGGAGGCCTAGGCTTTTGCAAAAAGCTCCCGGGAGCTTGTATATCCATTTTCGGATCTGATCAGCACGTG
TTGACAATTAATCATCGGCATAGTATATCGGCATAGTATAATACGACAAGGTGAGGAACTAAACCATGGC
CAAGTTGACCAGTGCCGTTCCGGTGCTCACCGCGCGCGACGTCGCCGGAGCGGTCGAGTTCTGGACCGAC
CGGCTCGGGTTCTCCCGGGACTTCGTGGAGGACGACTTCGCCGGTGTGGTCCGGGACGACGTGACCCTGT
TCATCAGCGCGGTCCAGGACCAGGTGGTGCCGGACAACACCCTGGCCTGGGTGTGGGTGCGCGGCCTGGA
CGAGCTGTACGCCGAGTGGTCGGAGGTCGTGTCCACGAACTTCCGGGACGCCTCCGGGCCGGCCATGACC
GAGATCGGCGAGCAGCCGTGGGGGCGGGAGTTCGCCCTGCGCGACCCGGCCGGCAACTGCGTGCACTTCG
TGGCCGAGGAGCAGGACTGACACGTGCTACGAGATTTCGATTCCACCGCCGCCTTCTATGAAAGGTTGGG
CTTCGGAATCGTTTTCCGGGACGCCGGCTGGATGATCCTCCAGCGCGGGGATCTCATGCTGGAGTTCTTC
GCCCACCCCAACTTGTTTATTGCAGCTTATAATGGTTACAAATAAAGCAATAGCATCACAAATTTCACAA
ATAAAGCATTTTTTTCACTGCATTCTAGTTGTGGTTTGTCCAAACTCATCAATGTATCTTATCATGTCTG
TATACCGTCGACCTCTAGCTAGAGCTTGGCGTAATCATGGTCATAGCTGTTTCCTGTGTGAAATTGTTAT
CCGCTCACAATTCCACACAACATACGAGCCGGAAGCATAAAGTGTAAAGCCTGGGGTGCCTAATGAGTGA
GCTAACTCACATTAATTGCGTTGCGCTCACTGCCCGCTTTCCAGTCGGGAAACCTGTCGTGCCAGCTGCA
TTAATGAATCGGCCAACGCGCGGGGAGAGGCGGTTTGCGTATTGGGCGCTCTTCCGCTTCCTCGCTCACT
GACTCGCTGCGCTCGGTCGTTCGGCTGCGGCGAGCGGTATCAGCTCACTCAAAGGCGGTAATACGGTTAT
CCACAGAATCAGGGGATAACGCAGGAAAGAACATGTGAGCAAAAGGCCAGCAAAAGGCCAGGAACCGTAA
AAAGGCCGCGTTGCTGGCGTTTTTCCATAGGCTCCGCCCCCCTGACGAGCATCACAAAAATCGACGCTCA
AGTCAGAGGTGGCGAAACCCGACAGGACTATAAAGATACCAGGCGTTTCCCCCTGGAAGCTCCCTCGTGC
GCTCTCCTGTTCCGACCCTGCCGCTTACCGGATACCTGTCCGCCTTTCTCCCTTCGGGAAGCGTGGCGCT
TTCTCATAGCTCACGCTGTAGGTATCTCAGTTCGGTGTAGGTCGTTCGCTCCAAGCTGGGCTGTGTGCAC
GAACCCCCCGTTCAGCCCGACCGCTGCGCCTTATCCGGTAACTATCGTCTTGAGTCCAACCCGGTAAGAC
ACGACTTATCGCCACTGGCAGCAGCCACTGGTAACAGGATTAGCAGAGCGAGGTATGTAGGCGGTGCTAC
AGAGTTCTTGAAGTGGTGGCC
Features (pLannotate 1.2.2; 38 found; start..end, strand, type, name):
    340..1200    -  CDS            AmpR: β-lactamase; bla; confers resistance to ampicillin, carbenicillin, and related antibiotics
   1201..1305    -  promoter       AmpR promoter: bla
   1364..1416    -  misc_feature   bom (fragment): basis of mobility region from pBR322
   1571..1950    +  enhancer       CMV enhancer: human cytomegalovirus immediate early enhancer
   1951..2150    +  promoter       CMV promoter: human cytomegalovirus (CMV) immediate early promoter
   2168..2348    +  LTR            5' LTR (truncated): truncated 5' long terminal repeat (LTR) from HIV-1
   2395..2520    +  misc_feature   HIV-1 Ψ: packaging signal of human immunodeficiency virus type 1
   2504..2867    +  CDS            HIV-1 gag (fragment): gag protein from human immunodeficiency virus 1; gag
   3013..3246    +  misc_feature   RRE: The Rev response element (RRE) of HIV-1 allows for Rev-dependent mRNA export from the nucleus to the cytoplasm.
   3623..3723    +  CDS            Rev (fragment): human immunodeficiency virus 1 (HIV-1) Rev protein; rev; enhances nuclear export of unspliced and incompletely spliced viral mRNAs
   3773..3890    +  misc_feature   cPPT/CTS: central polypurine tract and central termination sequence of HIV-1
   3939..3957    +  CDS            small t antigen (fragment): SV40 (simian virus 40) small t antigen
   3983..4194    +  promoter       EF-1α core promoter: core promoter for human elongation factor EF-1α
   4209..4508    +  CDS            ZIM3 (fragment): ZIM3_HUMAN - Also known as ZNF657. Experimental evidence at protein level: Swiss-Prot protein existence level 1. May be involved in transcriptional regulation. From Homo sapiens (Human).
   4510..4534    -  protein_bind   attB2: mutant version of attB; recombination site for the Gateway® BP reaction BP Clonase™
   4602..4622    +  misc_feature   MCS (fragment): multiple cloning site
   4635..6353    +  CDS            Cas9(N): N-terminal portion of Streptococcus pyogenes Cas9 (Zetsche et al., 2015)
   6240..8738    +  CDS            Cas9(C): C-terminal portion of Streptococcus pyogenes Cas9 (Zetsche et al., 2015)
   8883..9602    +  CDS            EGFP: the original enhanced GFP (Yang et al., 1996) mammalian codon-optimized
   9621..10120   +  promoter       PGK promoter: mouse phosphoglycerate kinase 1 promoter
  10145..10564   +  CDS            bsr: BSR_BACCE - Experimental evidence at protein level: Swiss-Prot protein existence level 1. Catalyzes the deamination of the cytosine moiety of the antibiotics blasticidin S, cytomycin and acetylblasticidin S. From Bacillus cereus.
  10586..10607   +  misc_feature   MCS (fragment): pBluescript multiple cloning site
  10610..11198   +  misc_feature   WPRE: woodchuck hepatitis virus posttranscriptional regulatory element
  11135..11716   +  CDS            nef (fragment): NEF_HV1H2 - Experimental evidence at protein level: Swiss-Prot protein existence level 1. Extracellular Nef protein targets CD4(+) T-lymphocytes for apoptosis by interacting with CXCR4 surface receptors. From Human immunodeficiency virus type 1 group M subtype B (isolate HXB2) (HIV-1).
  11723..11903   +  LTR            5' LTR (truncated): truncated 5' long terminal repeat (LTR) from HIV-1
  11935..12159   +  polyA_signal   bGH poly(A) signal: bovine growth hormone polyadenylation signal
  12163..12184   +  promoter       SV40 promoter (fragment): SV40 enhancer and early promoter
  12205..12633   +  rep_origin     f1 ori (sequence partly withheld): f1 bacteriophage origin of replication; arrow indicates direction of (+) strand synthesis
  12647..12976   +  promoter       SV40 promoter: SV40 enhancer and early promoter
  13024..13071   +  promoter       EM7 promoter: synthetic bacterial promoter&nbsp
  13090..13464   +  CDS            BleoR: antibiotic-binding protein; Sh ble from Streptoalloteichus hindustanus; confers resistance to bleomycin, phleomycin, and Zeocin™
  13474..13599   +  CDS            ble (fragment): BLE_KLEPN - Experimental evidence at protein level: Swiss-Prot protein existence level 1. Binding protein with a strong affinity to the bleomycin family of antibiotics. Binds to CL990; an antimitotic-antibiotic compound. From Klebsiella pneumoniae.
  13594..13715   +  polyA_signal   SV40 poly(A) signal: SV40 polyadenylation signal
  13786..13808   -  protein_bind   lac operator (fragment): The lac repressor binds to the lac operator to inhibit transcription in E. coli. This inhibition can be relieved by adding lactose or isopropyl-β-D-thiogalactopyranoside (IPTG). lac repressor encoded by lacI
  13812..13842   -  promoter       lac promoter: promoter for the E. coli lac operon
  13857..13878   -  protein_bind   CAP binding site: CAP binding activates transcription in the presence of cAMP. E. coli catabolite activator protein
  13891..13983   -  CDS            lacI (fragment): lac repressor; lacI; The lac repressor binds to the lac operator to inhibit transcription in E. coli. This inhibition can be relieved by adding lactose or isopropyl-β-D-thiogalactopyranoside (IPTG).
  14166..169     -  rep_origin     ori (across the origin): high-copy-number ColE1/pMB1/pBR322/pUC origin of replication
