[The description below was written by a language model from this plasmid's Addgene catalogue record and pLannotate feature annotations shown in this document.]
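Description:
EF1a-ZIM3-Cas9-P2A-GFP-PGK-Blasti is a 14.6 kb lentiviral CRISPR vector that constitutively expresses the "CRISPRgenee" effector, a fusion of the ZIM3 KRAB repressor domain to Streptococcus pyogenes Cas9. It was built by adding the 414 bp ZIM3 KRAB insert to an Ef1a-Cas9-P2A-GFP-PGK-Blasti backbone. In bacteria it replicates from a high-copy ColE1/pUC-type origin and is selected with ampicillin through the β-lactamase gene. An f1 origin is also present. Outside the viral cassette sits an SV40/EM7-driven bleomycin/Zeocin resistance gene, a backbone remnant that is not listed among the catalogue's selectable markers.

The transfer cassette has a third-generation-style layout. A CMV enhancer/promoter fused to a truncated HIV-1 5' LTR drives genomic RNA production in packaging cells. It is followed by the Ψ packaging signal, the RRE for Rev-dependent export, and the cPPT/CTS. A WPRE lies upstream of the 3' LTR, which is annotated as a truncated LTR, and a bGH polyadenylation signal follows.

Within this frame, an EF-1α core promoter transcribes ZIM3 KRAB joined at the N-terminus of Cas9. The Cas9 sequence is annotated as two overlapping halves that together span the full coding sequence. According to the construct name, EGFP is linked through a P2A self-cleaving peptide, although the P2A itself is not annotated; this arrangement lets green fluorescence report effector expression. A separate mouse PGK promoter drives the bsr blasticidin S deaminase for selection of transduced mammalian cells.

No guide RNA cassette is annotated, so guides are presumably supplied separately. The associated publication title describes combining genome and epigenome engineering to improve loss-of-function genetic screens, and the vector's stated purpose is to provide the constitutively active, blasticidin-selectable version of this system.
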