Addgene plasmid #239610: EF1a-ZIM3-Cas9-P2A-GFP-PGK-Blasti
Purpose: Constitutive active CRISPRgenee construct with a blasticidin resistance
Depositing lab: Philipp Rathert. Depositing organization: Universitaet Stuttgart. Publication: CRISPR GENome and epigenome engineering improves loss-of-function genetic-screening approaches. Stadager J, Bernardini C, Hartmann L, May H, Wiepcke J, Kuban M, Najafova Z, Johnsen SA, Legewie S, Traube FR, Jude J, Rathert P. Cell Rep Methods. 2025 Jun 16;5(6):101078. doi: 10.1016/j.crmeth.2025.101078. Epub 2025 Jun 10. PubMed 40499551.
Backbone
  Vector backbone: Ef1a-Cas9-P2A-GFP-PGK-Blasti
  Vector type: Lentiviral, CRISPR
  Selectable markers: Blasticidin
Growth in bacteria
  Bacterial resistance: Ampicillin, 100 μg/mL
  Growth temperature: 37°C
  Growth strain: NEB Stable
  Copy number: High Copy
Gene/Insert
  Gene/Insert name: ZIM3 KRAB domain
  Insert size (bp): 414
  Entrez Gene: ZIM3 (a.k.a. ZNF264, ZNF657)
Terms and licenses: Academic/Nonprofit Terms; Industry Terms: Not Available to Industry
How to cite: EF1a-ZIM3-Cas9-P2A-GFP-PGK-Blasti was a gift from Philipp Rathert (Addgene plasmid # 239610 ; http://n2t.net/addgene:239610 ; RRID:Addgene_239610)
